>Addgene plasmid #18202 | T4 Lysozyme I3C I9C T21C C54T T142C L164C | addgene full sequence | sequence record 202587 | Addgene NGS Result
GGATCCATCGATGCTTAGGAGGTATTATGAATTGTTTTGAAATGTTACGTTGTGATGAAGGTCTTAGACT
TAAAATCTATAAAGACTGTGAAGGCTATTACACTATTGGCATCGGTCATTTGCTTACAAAAAGTCCATCA
CTTAATGCTGCTAAATCTGAATTAGATAAAGCTATTGGGCGTAATACTAATGGTGTAATTACAAAAGATG
AGGCTGAAAAACTCTTTAATCAGGATGTTGATGCTGCTGTTCGCGGAATTCTGAGAAATGCTAAATTAAA
ACCGGTTTATGATTCTCTTGATGCGGTTCGTCGCTGTGCATTGATTAATATGGTTTTCCAAATGGGAGAA
ACCGGTGTGGCAGGATTTACTAACTCTTTACGTATGCTTCAACAAAAACGCTGGGATGAAGCAGCAGTTA
ACTTAGCTAAAAGTAGATGGTATAATCAATGTCCTAATCGCGCAAAACGAGTCATTACAACGTTTAGAAC
TGGCACTTGGGACGCGTATAAAAATTGTTAAAGCTGTTTACTTTCTCTTGGAATTGTGATAGTATATTCA
CAATTACTTGAATAGACAATTACTAATTAAAATATTTAAAGGAAACATATGAAAACATATCAAGAATTTA
TTGCCGAAGCTTATCGATGATAAGCTGTCAAACATGAGCAGATCTGAGCCCGCCTAATGAGCGGGCTTTT
TTTTCAGATCTGCTTGAAGACGAAAGGGCCTCGTGATACGCCTATTTTTATAGGTTAATGTCATGATAAT
AATGGTTTCTTAGACGTCAGGTGGCACTTTTCGGGGAAATGTGCGCGGAACCCCTATTTGTTTATTTTTC
TAAATACATTCAAATATGTATCCGCTCATGAGACAATAACCCTGATAAATGCTTCAATAATATTGAAAAA
GGAAGAGTATGAGTATTCAACATTTCCGTGTCGCCCTTATTCCCTTTTTTGCGGCATTTTGCCTTCCTGT
TTTTGCTCACCCAGAAACGCTGGTGAAAGTAAAAGATGCTGAAGATCAGTTGGGTGCACGAGTGGGTTAC
ATCGAACTGGATCTCAACAGCGGTAAGATCCTTGAGAGTTTTCGCCCCGAAGAACGTTTTCCAATGATGA
GCACTTTTAAAGTTCTGCTATGTGGCGCGGTATTATCCCGTGTTGACGCCGGGCAAGAGCAACTCGGTCG
CCGCATACACTATTCTCAGAATGACTTGGTTGAGTACTCACCAGTCACAGAAAAGCATCTTACGGATGGC
ATGACAGTAAGAGAATTATGCAGTGCTGCCATAACCATGAGTGATAACACTGCGGCCAACTTACTTCTGA
CAACGATCGGAGGACCGAAGGAGCTAACCGCTTTTTTGCACAACATGGGGGATCATGTAACTCGCCTTGA
TCGTTGGGAACCGGAGCTGAATGAAGCCATACCAAACGACGAGCGTGACACCACGATGCCTGCAGCAATG
GCAACAACGTTGCGCAAACTATTAACTGGCGAACTACTTACTCTAGCTTCCCGGCAACAATTAATAGACT
GGATGGAGGCGGATAAAGTTGCAGGACCACTTCTGCGCTCGGCCCTTCCGGCTGGCTGGTTTATTGCTGA
TAAATCTGGAGCCGGTGAGCGTGGGTCTCGCGGTATCATTGCAGCACTGGGGCCAGATGGTAAGCCCTCC
CGTATCGTAGTTATCTACACGACGGGGAGTCAGGCAACTATGGATGAACGAAATAGACAGATCGCTGAGA
TAGGTGCCTCACTGATTAAGCATTGGTAACTGTCAGACCAAGTTTACTCATATATACTTTAGATTGATTT
AAAACTTCATTTTTAATTTAAAAGGATCTAGGTGAAGATCCTTTTTGATAATCTCATGACCAAAATCCCT
TAACGTGAGTTTTCGTTCCACTGAGCGTCAGACCCCGTAGAAAAGATCAAAGGATCTTCTTGAGATCCTT
TTTTTCTGCGCGTAATCTGCTGCTTGCAAACAAAAAAACCACCGCTACCAGCGGTGGTTTGTTTGCCGGA
TCAAGAGCTACCAACTCTTTTTCCGAAGGTAACTGGCTTCAGCAGAGCGCAGATACCAAATACTGTCCTT
CTAGTGTAGCCGTAGTTAGGCCACCACTTCAAGAACTCTGTAGCACCGCCTACATACCTCGCTCTGCTAA
TCCTGTTACCAGTGGCTGCTGCCAGTGGCGATAAGTCGTGTCTTACCGGGTTGGACTCAAGACGATAGTT
ACCGGATAAGGCGCAGCGGTCGGGCTGAACGGGGGGTTCGTGCACACAGCCCAGCTTGGAGCGAACGACC
TACACCGAACTGAGATACCTACAGCGTGAGCTATGAGAAAGCGCCACGCTTCCCGAAGGGAGAAAGGCGG
ACAGGTATCCGGTAAGCGGCAGGGTCGGAACAGGAGAGCGCACGAGGGAGCTTCCAGGGGGAAACGCCTG
GTATCTTTATAGTCCTGTCGGGTTTCGCCACCTCTGACTTGAGCGTCGATTTTTGTGATGCTCGTCAGGG
GGGCGGAGCCTATGGAAAAACGCCAGCAACGCGGCCTTTTTACGGTTCCTGGCCTTTTGCTGGCCTTTTG
CTCACATGTTCTTTCCTGCGTTATCCCCTGATTCTGTGGATAACCGTATTACCGCCTTTGAGTGAGCTGA
TACCGCTCGCCGCAGCCGAACGACCGAGCGCAGCGAGTCAGTGAGCGAGGAAGCGGAAGAGCGCCTGATG
CGGTATTTTCTCCTTACGCATCTGTGCGGTATTTCACACCGCATATGGTGCACTCTCAGTACAATCTGCT
CTGATGCCGCATAGTTAAGCCAGTATACACTCCGCTATCGCTACGTGACTGGGTCATGGCTGCGCCCCGA
CACCCGCCAACACCCGCTGACGCGCCCTGACGGGCTTGTCTGCTCCCGGCATCCGCTTACAGACAAGCTG
TGACCGTCTCCGGGAGCTGCATGTGTCAGAGGTTTTCACCGTCATCACCGAAACGCGCGAGGCAGAACGC
CATCAAAAATAATTCGCGTCTGGCCTTCCTGTAGCCAGCTTTCATCAACATTAAATGTGAGCGAGTAACA
ACCCGTCGGATTCTCCGTGGGAACAAACGGCGGATTGACCGTAATGGGATAGGTCACGTTGGTGTAGATG
GGCGCATCGTAACCGTGCATCTGCCAGTTTGAGGGGACGACGACAGTATCGGCCTCAGGAAGATCGCACT
CCAGCCAGCTTTCCGGCACCGCTTCTGGTGCCGGAAACCAGGCAAAGCGCCATTCGCCATTCAGGCTGCG
CAACTGTTGGGAAGGGCGATCGGTGCGGGCCTCTTCGCTATTACGCCAGCTGGCGAAAGGGGGATGTGCT
GCAAGGCGATTAAGTTGGGTAACGCCAGGGTTTTCCCAGTCACGACGTTGTAAAACGACGGCCAGTGAAT
CCGTAATCATGGTCATAGCTGTTTCCTGTGTGAAATTGTTATCCGCTCACAATTCCACACATTATACGAG
CCGGAAGCATAAAGTGTAAAGCCTGGGGTGCCTAATGAGTGAGCTAACTTACATTAATTGCGTTGCGCTC
ACTGCCCGCTTTCCAGTCGGGAAACCTGTCGTGCCAGCTGCATTAATGAATCGGCCAACGCGCGGGGAGA
GGCGGTTTGCGTATTGGGCGCCAGGGTGGTTTTTCTTTTCACCAGTGAGACGGGCAACAGCTGATTGCCC
TTCACCGCCTGGCCCTGAGAGAGTTGCAGCAAGCGGTCCACGCTGGTTTGCCCCAGCAGGCGAAAATCCT
GTTTGATGGTGGTTAACGGCGGGATATAACATGAGCTGTCTTCGGTATCGTCGTATCCCACTACCGAGAT
ATCCGCACCAACGCGCAGCCCGGACTCGGTAATGGCGCGCATTGCGCCCAGCGCCATCTGATCGTTGGCA
ACCAGCATCGCAGTGGGAACGATGCCCTCATTCAGCATTTGCATGGTTTGTTGAAAACCGGACATGGCAC
TCCAGTCGCCTTCCCGTTCCGCTATCGGCTGAATTTGATTGCGAGTGAGATATTTATGCCAGCCAGCCAG
ACGCAGACGCGCCGAGACAGAACTTAATGGGCCCGCTAACAGCGCGATTTGCTGGTGACCCAATGCGACC
AGATGCTCCACGCCCAGTCGCGTACCGTCTTCATGGGAGAAAATAATACTGTTGATGGGTGTCTGGTCAG
AGACATCAAGAAATAACGCCGGAACATTAGTGCAGGCAGCTTCCACAGCAATGGCATCCTGGTCATCCAG
CGGATAGTTAATGATCAGCCCACTGACGCGTTGCGCGAGAAGATTGTGCACCGCCGCTTTACAGGCTTCG
ACGCCGCTTCGTTCTACCATCGACACCACCACGCTGGCACCCAGTTGATCGGCGCGAGATTTAATCGCCG
CGACAATTTGCGACGGCGCGTGCAGGGCCAGACTGGAGGTGGCAACGCCAATCAGCAACGACTGTTTGCC
CGCCAGTTGTTGTGCCACGCGGTTGGGAATGTAATTCAGCTCCGCCATCGCCGCTTCCACTTTTTCCCGC
GTTTTCGCAGAAACGTGGCTGGCCTGGTTCACCACGCGGGAAACGGTCTGATAAGAGACACCGGCATACT
CTGCGACATCGTATAACGTTACTGGTTTCACATTCACCACCCTGAATTGACTCTCTTCCGGGCGCTATCA
TGCCATACCGCGAAAGGTTTTGCACCATTCGATGGTGTCCTGGCACGACAGGTTTCCCGACTGGAAAGCG
GGCAGTGAGCGCAACGCAATTAATGTAAGTTAGCTCACTCATTAGGCACCCCAGGCTTTACACTTTATGC
TTCCGGCTCGTATAATGTGTGGAATTGTGAGCGGATAACAATTTCACACAGGAAACAGCTATGACCATGA
TTACGGATTCACATCGATGAGCTTACTCCCCATCCCCCTGTTGACAATTAATCATCGGCTCGTATAATGT
GTGGAATTGTGAGCGGATAACAATTTCACACAGGAAACA
Features (pLannotate 1.2.2; 20 found; start..end, strand, type, name):
     27..515     +  CDS            E: ENLYS_BPT4 - Experimental evidence at protein level: Swiss-Prot protein existence level 1. Endolysin with lysozyme activity that degrades host peptidoglycans and participates with the holin and spanin proteins in the sequential events which lead to the programmed host cell lysis releasing the mature viral particles. Once the holin has permeabilized the host cell membrane, the endolysin can reach the periplasm and break down the peptidoglycan layer. From Enterobacteria phage T4 (Bacteriophage T4).
    637..661     -  promoter       tet promoter (fragment): E. coli promoter for tetracycline efflux protein gene
    814..918     +  promoter       AmpR promoter: bla
    919..1779    +  CDS            AmpR: β-lactamase; bla; confers resistance to ampicillin, carbenicillin, and related antibiotics
   1950..2538    +  rep_origin     ori: high-copy-number ColE1/pMB1/pBR322/pUC origin of replication
   2724..2864    -  misc_feature   bom: basis of mobility region from pBR322
   2966..3005    -  CDS            rop (fragment): Rop protein, which maintains plasmids at low copy number; rop
   3273..3446    -  CDS            lacZα: LacZα fragment of β-galactosidase; lacZ fragment
   3466..3482    -  protein_bind   lac operator: The lac repressor binds to the lac operator to inhibit transcription in E. coli. This inhibition can be relieved by adding lactose or isopropyl-β-D-thiogalactopyranoside (IPTG). lac repressor encoded by lacI
   3490..3520    -  promoter       lac UV5 promoter: E. coli lac promoter with an "up" mutation
   3535..3556    -  protein_bind   CAP binding site: CAP binding activates transcription in the presence of cAMP. E. coli catabolite activator protein
   3569..4651    -  CDS            lacI: lac repressor; lacI; The lac repressor binds to the lac operator to inhibit transcription in E. coli. This inhibition can be relieved by adding lactose or isopropyl-β-D-thiogalactopyranoside (IPTG).
   4652..4729    -  promoter       lacIq promoter: lacI (mutant); In the lacIq allele, a single base change in the promoter boosts expression of the lacI gene about 10-fold.
   4730..4768    +  CDS            lacI (fragment): lac repressor; lacI; The lac repressor binds to the lac operator to inhibit transcription in E. coli. This inhibition can be relieved by adding lactose or isopropyl-β-D-thiogalactopyranoside (IPTG).
   4781..4802    +  protein_bind   CAP binding site: CAP binding activates transcription in the presence of cAMP. E. coli catabolite activator protein
   4817..4847    +  promoter       lac UV5 promoter: E. coli lac promoter with an "up" mutation
   4855..4871    +  protein_bind   lac operator: The lac repressor binds to the lac operator to inhibit transcription in E. coli. This inhibition can be relieved by adding lactose or isopropyl-β-D-thiogalactopyranoside (IPTG). lac repressor encoded by lacI
   4891..4912    +  CDS            lacZα (fragment): LacZα fragment of β-galactosidase; lacZ fragment
   4941..4969    +  promoter       tac promoter: strong E. coli promoter; hybrid between the trp and lac UV5 promoters
   4977..4993    +  protein_bind   lac operator: The lac repressor binds to the lac operator to inhibit transcription in E. coli. This inhibition can be relieved by adding lactose or isopropyl-β-D-thiogalactopyranoside (IPTG). lac repressor encoded by lacI
