[The description below was written by a language model from this plasmid's Addgene catalogue record and pLannotate feature annotations shown in this document.]
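Description:
T4 Lysozyme I3C I9C T21C C54T T142C L164C is a bacterial expression plasmid built on the pHS1403 backbone (about 5 kb), carrying a mutant form of the bacteriophage T4 endolysin gene (gene e) as a roughly 600 bp BamHI–HindIII insert. It is maintained in E. coli as a high-copy plasmid through a ColE1/pMB1-type origin and selected with ampicillin via the bla (β-lactamase) gene and its own promoter. Remnants of pBR322 ancestry are annotated, including the bom mobilisation region and fragments of rop and the tet promoter.

The lysozyme coding sequence lies immediately downstream, on the circular map, of a lac UV5 promoter/operator followed by a tac promoter with its own lac operator. The plasmid also encodes the lac repressor from a lacIq promoter, so expression is held off until induced with IPTG or lactose. The depositor comments note that sequencing found only one of the two expected tac promoters, which agrees with the single tac promoter in the feature table. A second lac UV5/operator/lacZα segment sits in the opposite orientation beside lacI. No affinity tag or fusion partner is annotated.

The encoded protein carries six substitutions: cysteines introduced at positions 3, 9, 21, 142 and 164, and the native cysteine at position 54 replaced by threonine. The record does not state the purpose of this combination. The pattern of added cysteines alongside removal of a native one would fit engineered disulfide bonds for protein stability and structural studies, but this is an inference from the mutation list, not a recorded use.
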