Addgene plasmid #18202: T4 Lysozyme I3C I9C T21C C54T T142C L164C
Depositing lab: Brian Matthews. Depositing organization: University of Oregon.
Backbone
  Vector backbone: pHS1403
  Backbone size w/o insert (bp): 5000
  Vector type: Bacterial Expression
Growth in bacteria
  Bacterial resistance: Ampicillin, 100 μg/mL
  Growth temperature: 37°C
  Growth strain: DH5alpha
  Copy number: High Copy
Gene/Insert
  Gene/Insert name: T4 Lysozyme (alt name: D3921)
  Species: Bacteriophage T4
  Insert size (bp): 600
  Mutation: I3C I9C T21C C54T T142C L164C
  GenBank ID: NP_049736
  Entrez Gene: e (a.k.a. T4p123)
  Cloning method: Restriction Enzyme; 5′ cloning site BamHI (not destroyed); 3′ cloning site HindIII (not destroyed)
  Sequencing primers: 5′ na; 3′ GGCGTATCACGAGGCCC
Terms and licenses: Academic/Nonprofit Terms; Industry Terms: Not Available to Industry
Depositor comments: The BamHI site is 27 bp from the ATG and the HindIII site is 115 bp from the stop. Addgene sequencing results show that the plasmid lacks one of the two expected Tac promoters.
How to cite: T4 Lysozyme I3C I9C T21C C54T T142C L164C was a gift from Brian Matthews (Addgene plasmid # 18202 ; http://n2t.net/addgene:18202 ; RRID:Addgene_18202)
