>Addgene plasmid #18202 | T4 Lysozyme I3C I9C T21C C54T T142C L164C | addgene partial sequence | sequence record 21565 | 3primeUP
ACTNAAAAAGCCCGCTCATTAGGCGGGCTCAGATCTGCTCATGTTTGACAGCTTATCATCGATAAGCTTC
GGCAATAAATTCTTGATATGTTTTCATATGTTTCCTTTAAATATTTTAATTAGTAATTGTCTATTCAAGT
AATTGTGAATATACTATCACAATTCCAAGAGAAAGTAAACAGCTTTAACAATTTTTATACGCGTCCCAAG
TGCCAGTTCTAAACGTTGTAATGACTCGTTTTGCGCGATTAGGACATTGATTATACCATCTACTTTTAGC
TAAGTTAACTGCTGCTTCATCCCAGCGTTTTTGTTGAAGCATACGTAAAGAGTTAGTAAATCCTGCCACA
CCGGTTTCTCCCATTTGGAAAACCATATTAATCAATGCACAGCGACGAACCGCATCAAGAGAATCATAAA
CCGGTTTTAATTTAGCATTTCTCAGAATTCCGCGAACAGCAGCATCAACATCCTGATTAAAGAGTTTTTC
AGCCTCATCTTTTGTAATTACACCATTAGTATTACGCCCAATAGCTTTATCTAATTCAGATTTAGCAGCA
TTAAGTGATGGACTTTTTGTAAGCAAATGACCGATGCCAATAGTGTAATAGCCTTCACAGTCTTTATAGA
TTTTAAGTCTAAGACCTTCATCACAACGTAACATTTCAAAACAATTCATAATACCTCCTAAGCATCGATG
GATCCTGTTTCCTGTGTGAAATTGTTATCCGCTCACAATTCCACACATTATACGAGCCGATGATAATGTC
ACAGGGGAGGGAGAGCCCGCAGNGGAACCCGNACAGGGCAAGCTGTTCNGTGGAATGTANCGNCNATCNC
CATAACAGCGGAGNA
